>Addgene plasmid #107430 | HBT-CPK30-Flag | addgene full sequence | sequence record 208277 | Addgene NGS Result
TGAGACTTTTCAACAAAGGGTAATATCGGGAAACCTCCTCGGATTCCATTGCCCAGCTATCTGTCACTTC
ATCAAAAGGACAGTAGAAAAGGAAGGTGGCACCTACAAATGCCATCATTGCGATAAAGGAAAGGCTATCG
TTCAAGATGCCTCTGCCGACAGTGGTCCCAAAGATGGACCCCCACCCACAAGGAGCATCGTGGAAAAAGA
AGACGTTCCAACCACGTCTTCAAAGCAAGTGGATTGATGTGATATCTCCACTGACGTAAGGGATGACGCA
CAATCCCACTATCCTTCGCCCCAAGCTTGGGCCCAAGCTTGGGTCGCGCCCCACGGATGGTATAAGAATA
AAGGCATTCCGCGTGCAGGATTCACCCGTTCGCCTCTCACCTTTTCGCTGTACTCTCTCGCCACACACAC
CCCCTCTCCAGCTCCGTTGGAGCTCCGGACAGCAGCAGGCGCGGGGCGGTCACGTAGTAAGCAGCTCTCG
GCTCCCTCTCCCCTTGCTCCGTGGATCCATGGGTAATTGTATCGCCTGCGTCAAGTTTGACCCAGACAAC
TCAAAACCAAACCAGAAGAAGAAACCTCCACGGGGACGGCAACGAAACCCATACGACGATCCCGATGGTT
TAAGAACTCACGCACCGTTACGTGTGATTCCTATGAGCCATCAATCTCAGATCAGCGACAAGTACATCTT
AGGACGAGAACTCGGTCGCGGCGAATTCGGAATCACGTATCTTTGTACAGATAGAGAGACTCGTGAAGCT
TTAGCTTGCAAATCAATCTCCAAGAGAAAGCTCCGAACCGCCGTCGATGTGGAAGACGTCCGTCGTGAAG
TCACGATCATGTCAACTTTACCGGAACACCCAAACGTTGTGAAACTTAAAGCGACTTATGAGGATAACGA
GAACGTGCATCTTGTGATGGAGCTTTGTGAAGGAGGTGAGCTTTTTGATCGGATTGTTGCCAGAGGACAT
TATACAGAGCGTGCGGCGGCTACCGTCGCGAGAACGATCGCGGAGGTTGTGAGGATGTGTCATGTCAATG
GTGTTATGCATAGAGATTTGAAGCCTGAGAATTTCTTGTTTGCTAACAAGAAGGAGAATTCTGCACTTAA
GGCTATTGATTTTGGTTTATCTGTTCTCTTTAAACCTGGAGAGAGGTTTACAGAGATTGTTGGAAGTCCT
TATTATATGGCTCCAGAAGTGTTGAAGAGAAATTATGGACCAGAGGTTGATGTGTGGAGTGCTGGAGTTA
TCCTCTACATCTTGCTTTGTGGTGTTCCTCCGTTTTGGGCAGAGACTGAACAAGGTGTGGCTCTTGCCAT
CTTGAGGGGAGTTCTTGATTTTAAGAGAGATCCTTGGTCGCAGATATCAGAGAGCGCAAAGAGCCTTGTG
AAGCAGATGTTGGAACCTGATTCAACTAAGCGTTTGACTGCTCAGCAAGTTCTTGATCACCCTTGGATAC
AGAATGCAAAGAAAGCTCCAAATGTTCCTTTAGGGGATATTGTTAGGTCAAGGTTGAAGCAATTCTCCAT
GATGAATAGATTGAAAAAGAAAGCTCTGCGTGTTATCGCCGAACACTTGTCTATTCAAGAAGTTGAAGTG
ATCAGAAACATGTTTACGCTGATGGATGATGACAACGACGGTAAAATATCATATCTAGAACTCAGAGCTG
GACTCCGGAAAGTCGGTTCACAACTGGGTGAACCAGAGATCAAATTGTTAATGGAAGTGGCGGATGTTAA
TGGAAATGGATGCTTGGACTATGGAGAGTTTGTAGCAGTGATAATTCACTTGCAGAAGATGGAGAATGAT
GAGCATTTCAGACAAGCTTTTATGTTCTTTGACAAAGATGGAAGTGGATACATCGAATCAGAAGAACTAC
GTGAAGCTTTAACCGACGAGTTAGGTGAACCAGACAACAGTGTTATAATCGATATAATGCGTGAAGTCGA
CACTGACAAGGACGGAAAAATAAACTATGATGAGTTTGTGGTGATGATGAAAGCTGGAACTGATTGGAGA
AAGGCATCAAGACAATACTCAAGAGAGAGGTTTAAAAGCTTAAGCTTAAACTTGATGAAAGACGGGTCAA
TGCATCTACACGACGCACTCACTGGACAATCTATTGCAGTTAGGCCTGACTACAAGGACGACGATGACAA
GGGTGACTACAAGGACGACGATGACAAGTGACTGCAGATCGTTCAAACATTTGGCAATAAAGTTTCTTAA
GATTGAATCCTGTTGCCGGTCTTGCGATGATTATCATATAATTTCTGTTGAATTACGTTAAGCATGTAAT
AATTAACATGTAATGCATGACGTTATTTATGAGATGGGTTTTTATGATTAGAGTCCCGCAATTATACATT
TAATACGCGATAGAAAACAAAATATAGCGCGCAAACTAGGATAAATTATCGCGCGCGGTGTCATCTATGT
TACTAGATCCGATGATAAGCTGTCAAACATGAGAATTCGTAATCATGGTCATAGCTGTTTCCTGTGTGAA
ATTGTTATCCGCTCACAATTCCACACAACATACGAGCCGGAAGCATAAAGTGTAAAGCCTGGGGTGCCTA
ATGAGTGAGCTAACTCACATTAATTGCGTTGCGCTCACTGCCCGCTTTCCAGTCGGGAAACCTGTCGTGC
CAGCTGCATTAATGAATCGGCCAACGCGCGGGGAGAGGCGGTTTGCGTATTGGGCGCTCTTCCGCTTCCT
CGCTCACTGACTCGCTGCGCTCGGTCGTTCGGCTGCGGCGAGCGGTATCAGCTCACTCAAAGGCGGTAAT
ACGGTTATCCACAGAATCAGGGGATAACGCAGGAAAGAACATGTGAGCAAAAGGCCAGCAAAAGGCCAGG
AACCGTAAAAAGGCCGCGTTGCTGGCGTTTTTCCATAGGCTCCGCCCCCCTGACGAGCATCACAAAAATC
GACGCTCAAGTCAGAGGTGGCGAAACCCGACAGGACTATAAAGATACCAGGCGTTTCCCCCTGGAAGCTC
CCTCGTGCGCTCTCCTGTTCCGACCCTGCCGCTTACCGGATACCTGTCCGCCTTTCTCCCTTCGGGAAGC
GTGGCGCTTTCTCATAGCTCACGCTGTAGGTATCTCAGTTCGGTGTAGGTCGTTCGCTCCAAGCTGGGCT
GTGTGCACGAACCCCCCGTTCAGCCCGACCGCTGCGCCTTATCCGGTAACTATCGTCTTGAGTCCAACCC
GGTAAGACACGACTTATCGCCACTGGCAGCAGCCACTGGTAACAGGATTAGCAGAGCGAGGTATGTAGGC
GGTGCTACAGAGTTCTTGAAGTGGTGGCCTAACTACGGCTACACTAGAAGAACAGTATTTGGTATCTGCG
CTCTGCTGAAGCCAGTTACCTTCGGAAAAAGAGTTGGTAGCTCTTGATCCGGCAAACAAACCACCGCTGG
TAGCGGTGGTTTTTTTGTTTGCAAGCAGCAGATTACGCGCAGAAAAAAAGGATCTCAAGAAGATCCTTTG
ATCTTTTCTACGGGGTCTGACGCTCAGTGGAACGAAAACTCACGTTAAGGGATTTTGGTCATGAGATTAT
CAAAAAGGATCTTCACCTAGATCCTTTTAAATTAAAAATGAAGTTTTAAATCAATCTAAAGTATATATGA
GTAAACTTGGTCTGACAGTTACCAATGCTTAATCAGTGAGGCACCTATCTCAGCGATCTGTCTATTTCGT
TCATCCATAGTTGCCTGACTCCCCGTCGTGTAGATAACTACGATACGGGAGGGCTTACCATCTGGCCCCA
GTGCTGCAATGATACCGCGAGACCCACGCTCACCGGCTCCAGATTTATCAGCAATAAACCAGCCAGCCGG
AAGGGCCGAGCGCAGAAGTGGTCCTGCAACTTTATCCGCCTCCATCCAGTCTATTAATTGTTGCCGGGAA
GCTAGAGTAAGTAGTTCGCCAGTTAATAGTTTGCGCAACGTTGTTGCCATTGCTACAGGCATCGTGGTGT
CACGCTCGTCGTTTGGTATGGCTTCATTCAGCTCCGGTTCCCAACGATCAAGGCGAGTTACATGATCCCC
CATGTTGTGCAAAAAAGCGGTTAGCTCCTTCGGTCCTCCGATCGTTGTCAGAAGTAAGTTGGCCGCAGTG
TTATCACTCATGGTTATGGCAGCACTGCATAATTCTCTTACTGTCATGCCATCCGTAAGATGCTTTTCTG
TGACTGGTGAGTACTCAACCAAGTCATTCTGAGAATAGTGTATGCGGCGACCGAGTTGCTCTTGCCCGGC
GTCAATACGGGATAATACCGCGCCACATAGCAGAACTTTAAAAGTGCTCATCATTGGAAAACGTTCTTCG
GGGCGAAAACTCTCAAGGATCTTACCGCTGTTGAGATCCAGTTCGATGTAACCCACTCGTGCACCCAACT
GATCTTCAGCATCTTTTACTTTCACCAGCGTTTCTGGGTGAGCAAAAACAGGAAGGCAAAATGCCGCAAA
AAAGGGAATAAGGGCGACACGGAAATGTTGAATACTCATACTCTTCCTTTTTCAATATTATTGAAGCATT
TATCAGGGTTATTGTCTCATGAGCGGATACATATTTGAATGTATTTAGAAAAATAAACAAATAGGGGTTC
CGCGCACATTTCCCCGAAAAGTGCCACCTGACGTCTAAGAAACCATTATTATCATGACATTAACCTATAA
AAATAGGCGTATCACGAGGCCCTTTCGTCTCGCGCGTTTCGGTGATGACGGTGAAAACCTCTGACACATG
CAGCTCCCGGAGACGGTCACAGCTTGTCTGTAAGCGGATGCCGGGAGCAGACAAGCCCGTCAGGGCGCGT
CAGCGGGTGTTGGCGGGTGTCGGGGCTGGCTTAACTATGCGGCATCAGAGCAGATTGTACTGAGAGTGCA
CCATATGCGGTGTGAAATACCGCACAGATGCGTAAGGAGAAAATACCGCATCAGGCGCCATTCGCCATTC
AGGCTGCGCAACTGTTGGGAAGGGCGATCGGTGCGGGCCTCTTCGCTATTACGCCAGCTGGCGAAAGGGG
GATGTGCTGCAAGGCGATTAAGTTGGGTAACGCCAGGGTTTTCCCAGTCACGACGTTGTAAAACGACGGC
CAGTGCCAAGCTCTCGAGAAGCTTACTCCAAGAATATCAAAGATACAGTCTCAGAAGACCAAAGGGCTAT
Features (pLannotate 1.2.2; 17 found; start..end, strand, type, name):
      1..510     +  promoter       35SPPDK promoter: hybrid promoter consisting of the cauliflower mosaic virus 35S enhancer fused to the maize C4PPDK basal promoter (Yoo et al., 2007)
    519..2141    +  CDS            CPK30: CDPKU_ARATH - Also known as CDPK1A. Experimental evidence at protein level: Swiss-Prot protein existence level 1. May play a role in signal transduction pathways that involve calcium as a second messenger. May be a positive regulator controlling stress signal transduction. Acts as a calcium sensor involved in the hormone-signaling pathways. From Arabidopsis thaliana (Mouse-ear cress).
   2151..2171    +  CDS            FLAG (fragment): FLAG® epitope tag, followed by an enterokinase cleavage site
   2178..2198    +  CDS            FLAG (fragment): FLAG® epitope tag, followed by an enterokinase cleavage site
   2207..2459    +  terminator     NOS terminator: nopaline synthase terminator and poly(A) signal
   2460..2476    -  promoter       tet promoter (fragment): E. coli promoter for tetracycline efflux protein gene
   2522..2538    -  protein_bind   lac operator: The lac repressor binds to the lac operator to inhibit transcription in E. coli. This inhibition can be relieved by adding lactose or isopropyl-β-D-thiogalactopyranoside (IPTG). lac repressor encoded by lacI
   2546..2576    -  promoter       lac promoter: promoter for the E. coli lac operon
   2591..2612    -  protein_bind   CAP binding site: CAP binding activates transcription in the presence of cAMP. E. coli catabolite activator protein
   2625..2717    -  CDS            lacI (fragment): lac repressor; lacI; The lac repressor binds to the lac operator to inhibit transcription in E. coli. This inhibition can be relieved by adding lactose or isopropyl-β-D-thiogalactopyranoside (IPTG).
   2900..3488    -  rep_origin     ori: high-copy-number ColE1/pMB1/pBR322/pUC origin of replication
   3659..4519    -  CDS            AmpR: β-lactamase; bla; confers resistance to ampicillin, carbenicillin, and related antibiotics
   4520..4624    -  promoter       AmpR promoter: bla
   4719..4754    +  CDS            rop (fragment): Rop protein, which maintains plasmids at low copy number; rop
   4856..4955    +  misc_feature   bom (fragment): basis of mobility region from pBR322
   4961..5115    -  CDS            lacZα (fragment): LacZα fragment of β-galactosidase; lacZ fragment
   5134..5180    +  promoter       CaMV 35S promoter (enhanced) (fragment): cauliflower mosaic virus 35S promoter with a duplicated enhancer region
