[The description below was written by a language model from this plasmid's Addgene catalogue record and pLannotate feature annotations shown in this document.]
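Description:
HBT-CPK30-Flag is a 5,180 bp pUC19-based plasmid for transient expression of the Arabidopsis thaliana calcium-dependent protein kinase CPK30 (AT1G74740, also called CDPK1A) in Arabidopsis mesophyll protoplasts. Although the catalogue lists the vector type as bacterial expression, the payload is a plant expression cassette and E. coli serves only as the propagation host. The plasmid is maintained there through a high-copy ColE1/pUC origin and selected with ampicillin via the β-lactamase gene and its native promoter. The remaining backbone annotations (lac promoter and operator, CAP binding site, and fragments of lacZα, lacI, rop, bom and a tet promoter) are pUC/pBR322-derived remnants with no evident role in the construct's intended use.

The cassette is driven by the 35SPPDK ("HBT") hybrid promoter, which joins the cauliflower mosaic virus 35S enhancer to the maize C4PPDK basal promoter and gives strong constitutive transcription in protoplasts. A short enhanced-35S fragment annotated at the very end of the sequence is probably the upstream continuation of this promoter across the circular junction. Downstream lies the CPK30 coding sequence, followed in frame by two adjacent FLAG matches, suggesting a tandem C-terminal FLAG epitope, and then the nopaline synthase (NOS) terminator and polyadenylation signal. The cloning sites used are not recorded.

The FLAG tag allows the kinase to be detected by immunoblot or immunoprecipitated after transfection. The associated work concerns nitrate-CPK-NLP signalling, so the plasmid suits protoplast assays of CPK30 activity and its effects on downstream signalling.
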