Addgene plasmid #107430: HBT-CPK30-Flag
Purpose: For Arabidopsis mesophyll protoplast transient expression assay
Depositing lab: Jen Sheen. Depositing organization: Massachusetts General Hospital. Publication: Discovery of nitrate-CPK-NLP signalling in central nutrient-growth networks. Liu KH, Niu Y, Konishi M, Wu Y, Du H, Sun Chung H, Li L, Boudsocq M, McCormack M, Maekawa S, Ishida T, Zhang C, Shokat K, Yanagisawa S, Sheen J. Nature. 2017 May 18;545(7654):311-316. doi: 10.1038/nature22077. Epub 2017 May 10. PubMed 28489820.
Backbone
  Vector backbone: pUC19
  Backbone manufacturer: NEB
  Vector type: Bacterial Expression
Growth in bacteria
  Bacterial resistance: Ampicillin, 100 μg/mL
  Growth temperature: 37°C
  Growth strain: DH5alpha
  Copy number: High Copy
Gene/Insert
  Gene/Insert name: CPK30
  Species: A. thaliana (mustard weed)
  Insert size (bp): 1638
  Entrez Gene: CPK30 (a.k.a. AT1G74740, ATCPK30, CALCIUM-DEPENDENT PROTEIN KINASE 1A, CDPK1A, F25A4.29, F25A4_29, calcium-dependent protein kinase 30)
  Tag / fusion protein: Flag (C terminal on insert)
  Cloning method: Restriction Enzyme; 5′ cloning site unknown (unknown if destroyed); 3′ cloning site unknown (unknown if destroyed)
Terms and licenses: Academic/Nonprofit Terms; Industry Terms: Not Available to Industry
How to cite: HBT-CPK30-Flag was a gift from Jen Sheen (Addgene plasmid # 107430 ; http://n2t.net/addgene:107430 ; RRID:Addgene_107430)
